>Addgene plasmid #51690 | M4786 KanMX::hisG-URA3-HisG Disruptor Converter | depositor full sequence | sequence record 79096 | M4786 KanMX::hisG-URA3-HisG Disruptor Converter sequence 7034 bps
CACCCATGTCTCTTTGAGCAATAAAGCCGATAACAAAATCTTTGTCGCTCTTCGCAATGTCAACAGTACC
CTTAGTATATTCTCCAGTAGATAGGGAGCCCTTGCATGACAATTCTGCTAACATCAAAAGGCCTCTAGGT
TCCTTTGTTACTTCTTCTGCCGCCTGCTTCAAACCGCTAACAATACCTGGGCCCACCACACCGTGTGCAT
TCGTAATGTCTGCCCATTCTGCTATTCTGTATACACCCGCAGAGTACTGCAATTTGACTGTATTACCAAT
GTCAGCAAATTTTCTGTCTTCGAAGAGTAAAAAATTGTACTTGGCGGATAATGCCTTTAGCGGCTTAACT
GTGCCCTCCATGGAAAAATCAGTCAAGATATCCACATGTGTTTTTAGTAAACAAATTTTGGGACCTAATG
CTTCAACTAACTCCAGTAATTCCTTGGTGGTACGAACATCCAATGAAGCACACAAGTTTGTTTGCTTTTC
GTGCATGATATTAAATAGCTTGGCAGCAACAGGACTAGGATGAGTAGCAGCACGTTCCTTATATGTAGCT
TTCGACATGATTTATCTTCGTTTCCTGCAGGTTTTTGTTCTGTGCAGTTGGGTTAAGAATACTGGGCAAT
TTCATGTTTCTTCAACACTACATATGCGTATATATACCAATCTAAGTCTGTGCTCCTTCCTTCGTTCTTC
CTTCTGTTCGGAGATTACCGAATCAAAAAAATTTCAAAGAAACCGAAATCAAAAAAAAGAATAAAAAAAA
AATGATGAATTGAATTGAAAAGCTTATCGATGATAAGCTGTCAAACATGAGAATTAATTCAGATCCGCTG
TTCCAGTCAATCAGGGTATTGAAGCTCATGGTCTTTACTCCATCACAGGGTTCCGCCTTATCCGGCCTAC
AGAACCCAAAATATCAACGCATTACGTAGGCCTGATAAGCGCAGCGCCATCAGGCGTCAGATCACTCCAT
CATCTTCTCGATCGGCAGTACCAGAATCGAGCTGGCGCCAAGCGCTTTCAGTTTCTCCATGGTTTCCCAG
AACAACGTTTCGCTGCTGACCATGTGCATCGCCACGCGCTGTTGCTCGCCTGCCAGCGGCAGAATTGTCG
GCCTTTCGGCGCCTGGCAGCAGGGCGATAACCTCTTCCAGGCGTTCACTTGGCGCGTGCATCATGATGTA
TTTCGATTCGCGCGCCTGAATCACGCCCTGAATACGGGTCAGCAATTTATCGATCAGCTCTTGCTTGCTC
TGTGCCATCTCACCGTCGCGCTGAATCAGACAGGCTTTAGAGCGGTAGATAACTTCGACTTCACGCAGGC
CGTTAGCTTCAAGCGTCGCGCCGGTAGAGACCAAATCGCAGATAGCGTCGGCCAGCCCCGCGCGCGGCGC
GACTTCGACAGAACCATTTAACAGACACGATTTAAAAGAGACGCCTTTCTGGTCGAGGTAGCGTTTGAGG
AGGTGCGGATATGAGGTAGCGATACGTTTACCGTCCAGCGCGGCCGGGCCGTCCCAGGCTTCGTCAACCG
GTGTTGCCAGCGATAAACGGCAGCCGCCGAAGTCAAGACGGCGCAGGGTTAAATAGCGTGGATCTTCGCC
CTGTGCGCGGCGGTTGAGTAGCTCTTCTTCCAGCACGTTTTCGCCGATAATACCGAGATCGACCACGCCA
TCCATTACCAGACCCGGAATGTCATCATCACGCACGCGCAGGATATCAATCGGCATGTTTTCCGCCATCG
CAATCAGGCGCTGAGTGTGTAAATTAATTTTTATGCCGCAGCGGGCCAGCAATTCTCGTGAATCATCGCT
TAAACGGCCTGATTTCTGAATAGCTATGCGTAAGCGGGTGTTGTCTAACATTCTGCGTTCCTCTTTATCC
TGTCTGAACCGGTCTGTATCGCGCGCCAAAAAAAAAGCCCCCGGAAGATGATCTTCCGGGGGCTTTCTCA
TGCGTTCATGCACCACTGGAAGATCTGAATTCGATATCAAGCTTATCGATACCGTCGACCTGCAGGCATG
CCCTGCCCCTAATCAGTACTGACAATAAAAAGATTCTTGTTTTCAAGAACTTGTCATTTGTATAGTTTTT
TTATATTGTAGTTGTTCTATTTTAATCAAATGTTAGCGTGATTTATATTTTTTTTCGCCTCGACATCATC
TGCCCAGATGCGAAGTTAAGTGCGCAGAAAGTAATATCATGCGTCAATCGTATGTGAATGCTGGTCGCTA
TACTGCTGTCGATTCGATACTAACGCCGCCATCCAGTGTCGAAAACGAGCTCGAATTCATCGATGATATC
AGATCCACTAGTGGCCTATGCGGCCGCGGATCTGCCGGTCTCCCTATAGTGAGTCGTATTAATTTCGATA
AGCCAGGTTAACCTGCATTAATGAATCGGCCAACGCGCGGGGAGAGGCGGTTTGCGTATTGGGCGCTCTT
CCGCTTCCTCGCTCACTGACTCGCTGCGCTCGGTCGTTCGGCTGCGGCGAGCGGTATCAGCTCACTCAAA
GGCGGTAATACGGTTATCCACAGAATCAGGGGATAACGCAGGAAAGAACATGTGAGCAAAAGGCCAGCAA
AAGGCCAGGAACCGTAAAAAGGCCGCGTTGCTGGCGTTTTTCCATAGGCTCCGCCCCCCTGACGAGCATC
ACAAAAATCGACGCTCAAGTCAGAGGTGGCGAAACCCGACAGGACTATAAAGATACCAGGCGTTTCCCCC
TGGAAGCTCCCTCGTGCGCTCTCCTGTTCCGACCCTGCCGCTTACCGGATACCTGTCCGCCTTTCTCCCT
TCGGGAAGCGTGGCGCTTTCTCAATGCTCACGCTGTAGGTATCTCAGTTCGGTGTAGGTCGTTCGCTCCA
AGCTGGGCTGTGTGCACGAACCCCCCGTTCAGCCCGACCGCTGCGCCTTATCCGGTAACTATCGTCTTGA
GTCCAACCCGGTAAGACACGACTTATCGCCACTGGCAGCAGCCACTGGTAACAGGATTAGCAGAGCGAGG
TATGTAGGCGGTGCTACAGAGTTCTTGAAGTGGTGGCCTAACTACGGCTACACTAGAAGGACAGTATTTG
GTATCTGCGCTCTGCTGAAGCCAGTTACCTTCGGAAAAAGAGTTGGTAGCTCTTGATCCGGCAAACAAAC
CACCGCTGGTAGCGGTGGTTTTTTTGTTTGCAAGCAGCAGATTACGCGCAGAAAAAAAGGATCTCAAGAA
GATCCTTTGATCTTTTCTACGGGGTCTGACGCTCAGTGGAACGAAAACTCACGTTAAGGGATTTTGGTCA
TGAGATTATCAAAAAGGATCTTCACCTAGATCCTTTTAAATTAAAAATGAAGTTTTAAATCAATCTAAAG
TATATATGAGTAAACTTGGTCTGACAGTTACCAATGCTTAATCAGTGAGGCACCTATCTCAGCGATCTGT
CTATTTCGTTCATCCATAGTTGCCTGACTCCCCGTCGTGTAGATAACTACGATACGGGAGGGCTTACCAT
CTGGCCCCAGTGCTGCAATGATACCGCGAGACCCACGCTCACCGGCTCCAGATTTATCAGCAATAAACCA
GCCAGCCGGAAGGGCCGAGCGCAGAAGTGGTCCTGCAACTTTATCCGCCTCCATCCAGTCTATTAATTGT
TGCCGGGAAGCTAGAGTAAGTAGTTCGCCAGTTAATAGTTTGCGCAACGTTGTTGCCATTGCTACAGGCA
TCGTGGTGTCACGCTCGTCGTTTGGTATGGCTTCATTCAGCTCCGGTTCCCAACGATCAAGGCGAGTTAC
ATGATCCCCCATGTTGTGCAAAAAAGCGGTTAGCTCCTTCGGTCCTCCGATCGTTGTCAGAAGTAAGTTG
GCCGCAGTGTTATCACTCATGGTTATGGCAGCACTGCATAATTCTCTTACTGTCATGCCATCCGTAAGAT
GCTTTTCTGTGACTGGTGAGTACTCAACCAAGTCATTCTGAGAATAGTGTATGCGGCGACCGAGTTGCTC
TTGCCCGGCGTCAATACGGGATAATACCGCGCCACATAGCAGAACTTTAAAAGTGCTCATCATTGGAAAA
CGTTCTTCGGGGCGAAAACTCTCAAGGATCTTACCGCTGTTGAGATCCAGTTCGATGTAACCCACTCGTG
CACCCAACTGATCTTCAGCATCTTTTACTTTCACCAGCGTTTCTGGGTGAGCAAAAACAGGAAGGCAAAA
TGCCGCAAAAAAGGGAATAAGGGCGACACGGAAATGTTGAATACTCATACTCTTCCTTTTTCAATATTAT
TGAAGCATTTATCAGGGTTATTGTCTCATGAGCGGATACATATTTGAATGTATTTAGAAAAATAAACAAA
TAGGGGTTCCGCGCACATTTCCCCGAAAAGTGCCACCTGACGTCTAAGAAACCATTATTATCATGACATT
AACCTATAAAAATAGGCGTATCACGAGGCCCTTTCGTCTCGCGCGTTTCGGTGATGACGGTGAAAACCTC
TGACACATGCAGCTCCCGGAGACGGTCACAGCTTGTCTGTAAGCGGATGCCGGGAGCAGACAAGCCCGTC
AGGGCGCGTCAGCGGGTGTTGGCGGGTGTCGGGGCTGGCTTAACTATGCGGCATCAGAGCAGATTGTACT
GAGAGTGCACCATATGGACATATTGTCGTTAGAACGCGGCTACAATTAATACATAACCTTATGTATCATA
CACATACGATTTAGGTGACACTATAGAACGCGGCCGCCAGCTGAAGCTTAAGGCGCGCCAGATCTGTTTA
GCTTGCCTCGTCCCCGCCGGGTCACCCGGCCAGCGACATGGAGGCCCAGAATACCCTCCTTGACAGTCTT
GACGTGCGCAGCTCAGGGGCATGATGTGACTGTCGCCCGTACATTTAGCCCATACATCCCCATGTATAAT
CATTTGCATCCATACATTTTGATGGCCGCACGGCGCGAAGCAAAAATTACGGCTCCTCGCTGCAGACCTG
CGAGCAGGGAAACGCTCCCCTCACAGACGCGTTGAATTGTCCCCACGCCGCGCCCCTGTAGAGAAATATA
AAAGGTTAGGATTTGCCACTGAGGTTCTTCTTTCATATACTTCCTTTTAAAATCTTGCTAGGATACAGTT
CTCACATCACATCCGAACATAAACAACCATGGGTACCCGGGGATCCGGCCAGATCCGGCTGTTCCAGTCA
ATCAGGGTATTGAAGCTCATGGTCTTTACTCCATCACAGGGTTCCGCCTTATCCGGCCTACAGAACCCAA
AATATCAACGCATTACGTAGGCCTGATAAGCGCAGCGCCATCAGGCGTCAGATCACTCCATCATCTTCTC
GATCGGCAGTACCAGAATCGAGCTGGCGCCAAGCGCTTTCAGTTTCTCCATGGTTTCCCAGAACAACGTT
TCGCTGCTGACCATGTGCATCGCCACGCGCTGTTGCTCGCCTGCCAGCGGCAGAATTGTCGGCCTTTCGG
CGCCTGGCAGCAGGGCGATAACCTCTTCCAGGCGTTCACTTGGCGCGTGCATCATGATGTATTTCGATTC
GCGCGCCTGAATCACGCCCTGAATACGGGTCAGCAATTTATCGATCAGCTCTTGCTTGCTCTGTGCCATC
TCACCGTCGCGCTGAATCAGACAGGCTTTAGAGCGGTAGATAACTTCGACTTCACGCAGGCCGTTAGCTT
CAAGCGTCGCGCCGGTAGAGACCAAATCGCAGATAGCGTCGGCCAGCCCCGCGCGCGGCGCGACTTCGAC
AGAACCATTTAACAGACACGATTTAAAAGAGACGCCTTTCTGGTCGAGGTAGCGTTTGAGGAGGTGCGGA
TATGAGGTAGCGATACGTTTACCGTCCAGCGCGGCCGGGCCGTCCCAGGCTTCGTCAACCGGTGTTGCCA
GCGATAAACGGCAGCCGCCGAAGTCAAGACGGCGCAGGGTTAAATAGCGTGGATCTTCGCCCTGTGCGCG
GCGGTTGAGTAGCTCTTCTTCCAGCACGTTTTCGCCGATAATACCGAGATCGACCACGCCATCCATTACC
AGACCCGGAATGTCATCATCACGCACGCGCAGGATATCAATCGGCATGTTTTCCGCCATCGCAATCAGGC
GCTGAGTGTGTAAATTAATTTTTATGCCGCAGCGGGCCAGCAATTCTCGTGAATCATCGCTTAAACGGCC
TGATTTCTGAATAGCTATGCGTAAGCGGGTGTTGTCTAACATTCTGCGTTCCTCTTTATCCTGTCTGAAC
CGGTCTGTATCGCGCGCCAAAAAAAAAGCCCCCGGAAGATGATCTTCCGGGGGCTTTCTCATGCGTTCAT
GCACCACTGGAAGATCCACAGGACGGGTGTGGTCGCCATGATCGCGTAGTCGATAGTGGCTCCAAGTAGC
GAAGCGAGCAGGACTGGGCGGCGGCCAAAGCGGTCGGACAGTGCTCCGAGAACGGGTGCGCATAGAAATT
GCATCAACGCATATAGCGCTAGCAGCACGCCATAGTGACTGGCGATGCTGTCGGAATGGACGATATCCCG
CAAGAGGCCCGGCAGTACCGGCATAACCAAGCCTATGCCTACAGCATCCAGGGTGACGGTGCCGAGGATG
ACGATGAGCGCATTGTTAGATTTCATACACGGTGCCTGACTGCGTTAGCAATTTAACTGTGATAAACTAC
CGCATTAAAGCTTTTTCTTTCCAATTTTTTTTTTTTCGTCATTATAAAAATCATTACGACCGAGATTCCC
GGGTAATAACTGATATAATTAAATTGAAGCTCTAATTTGTGAGTTTAGTATACATGCATTTACTTATAAT
ACAGTTTTTTAGTTTTGCTGGCCGCATCTTCTCAAATATGCTTCCCAGCCTGCTTTTCTGTAACGTTCAC
CCTCTACCTTAGCATCCCTTCCCTTTGCAAATAGTCCTCTTCCAACAATAATAATGTCAGATCCTGTAGA
GACCACATCATCCACGGTTCTATACTGTTGACCCAATGCGTCTCCCTTGTCATCTAAACCCACACCGGGT
GTCATAATCAACCAATCGTAACCTTCATCTCTTC
Features (pLannotate 1.2.2; 17 found; start..end, strand, type, name):
    569..784     -  promoter       URA3 promoter: S. cerevisiae URA3
    789..814     -  promoter       tet promoter (fragment): E. coli promoter for tetracycline efflux protein gene
    975..1871    -  CDS            hisG: HIS1_SALTY - Experimental evidence at protein level: Swiss-Prot protein existence level 1. Catalyzes the condensation of ATP and 5-phosphoribose 1- diphosphate to form N'-(5'-phosphoribosyl)-ATP (PR-ATP). Has a crucial role in the pathway because the rate of histidine biosynthesis seems to be controlled primarily by regulation of HisG enzymatic activity (By similarity). From Salmonella typhimurium (strain LT2 / SGSC1412 / ATCC 700720).
   1987..2021    +  misc_feature   MCS (fragment): pBluescript multiple cloning site
   2048..2245    +  terminator     TEF terminator: Ashbya gossypii TEF terminator
   2353..2371    -  promoter       T7 promoter: promoter for bacteriophage T7 RNA polymerase
   2393..2446    -  CDS            lacI (fragment): lac repressor; lacI; The lac repressor binds to the lac operator to inhibit transcription in E. coli. This inhibition can be relieved by adding lactose or isopropyl-β-D-thiogalactopyranoside (IPTG).
   2629..3217    -  rep_origin     ori: high-copy-number ColE1/pMB1/pBR322/pUC origin of replication
   3388..4248    -  CDS            AmpR: β-lactamase; bla; confers resistance to ampicillin, carbenicillin, and related antibiotics
   4249..4353    -  promoter       AmpR promoter: bla
   4448..4483    +  CDS            rop (fragment): Rop protein, which maintains plasmids at low copy number; rop
   4585..4636    +  misc_feature   bom (fragment): basis of mobility region from pBR322
   4699..4717    +  promoter       SP6 promoter: promoter for bacteriophage SP6 RNA polymerase
   4795..5138    +  promoter       TEF promoter: Ashbya gossypii TEF promoter
   5306..6202    -  CDS            hisG: HIS1_SALTY - Experimental evidence at protein level: Swiss-Prot protein existence level 1. Catalyzes the condensation of ATP and 5-phosphoribose 1- diphosphate to form N'-(5'-phosphoribosyl)-ATP (PR-ATP). Has a crucial role in the pathway because the rate of histidine biosynthesis seems to be controlled primarily by regulation of HisG enzymatic activity (By similarity). From Salmonella typhimurium (strain LT2 / SGSC1412 / ATCC 700720).
   6313..6606    -  CDS            TcR (fragment): tetracycline efflux protein; tet; confers resistance to tetracycline
   6799..568     -  CDS            URA3 (across the origin): orotidine-5'-phosphate decarboxylase, required for uracil biosynthesis; S. cerevisiae URA3; yeast auxotrophic marker, counterselectable with 5-fluoroorotic acid (5-FOA)
