[The description below was written by a language model from this plasmid's Addgene catalogue record and pLannotate feature annotations shown in this document.]
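Description:
M4786 KanMX::hisG-URA3-HisG Disruptor Converter is a budding yeast "marker swap" plasmid designed to replace an existing kanMX-marked gene disruption with a recyclable hisG-URA3-hisG cassette. It was built from the related converter M4757 (kanMX::TRP1) by inserting a roughly 3.9 kb BamHI–SalI fragment carrying hisG-URA3-hisG. The 7,034 bp plasmid is propagated in E. coli through a high-copy ColE1/pUC-type origin and selected with ampicillin via the bla gene. No yeast replication origin or centromere is annotated, consistent with a construct meant to supply a fragment for chromosomal integration rather than to be maintained episomally in yeast.

In the payload, the S. cerevisiae URA3 gene with its own promoter sits between two direct repeats of the Salmonella typhimurium hisG coding sequence, both on the same strand. This unit is in turn bracketed by the Ashbya gossypii TEF promoter on one side and the TEF terminator on the other. These TEF elements are the regulatory sequences that flank the resistance gene in MX-type cassettes, so they provide homology for recombination into any MX-based disruption, with transformants selected for uracil prototrophy. Because URA3 is counterselectable with 5-fluoroorotic acid, recombination between the hisG repeats can later be selected to excise URA3. That leaves an unmarked disruption and frees the marker for reuse, as the depositor notes.

SP6 and T7 promoters lie outside the cassette and serve as sequencing primer sites. Small tet promoter, TcR, rop, bom and lacI fragments are remnants of earlier cloning vectors and have no evident function here.
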