Addgene plasmid #51690: M4786 KanMX::hisG-URA3-HisG Disruptor Converter
Purpose: Yeast marker swap plasmid for converting KanMX3 to hisG-URA3-hisG
Depositing lab: David Stillman. Depositing organization: University of Utah. Publication: New 'marker swap' plasmids for converting selectable markers on budding yeast gene disruptions and plasmids. Voth WP, Jiang YW, Stillman DJ. Yeast. 2003 Aug;20(11):985-93. 10.1002/yea.1018 PubMed 12898713.
Backbone
  Vector backbone: M4757 (kanMX::TRP1), Addgene plasmid #51687
  Vector type: Yeast Expression ; yeast marker swap
  Selectable markers: URA3
Growth in bacteria
  Bacterial resistance: Ampicillin, 100 μg/mL
  Growth temperature: 37°C
  Growth strain: DH5alpha
  Copy number: Unknown
Gene/Insert
  Gene/Insert name: hisG-URA3-hisG (alt name: URA3)
  Species: S. cerevisiae (budding yeast)
  Entrez Gene: URA3 (a.k.a. YEL021W)
  Cloning method: Restriction Enzyme; 5′ cloning site BamHI (not destroyed); 3′ cloning site SalI (not destroyed)
  Sequencing primers: 5′ SP6; 3′ T7
Terms and licenses: Academic/Nonprofit Terms; Industry Terms: Not Available to Industry
Depositor comments: M4786 (kanMX::hisG-URA3-hisG) was made by digesting M4757 with BamHI and SalI and inserting a 3.9 kb BamHI–SalI fragment with hisG–URA3–hisG from plasmid M2524. The kanMX::hisG–URA3–hisG converter is recyclable, so that any MX-based disruption can be reverted to an unmarked disruption, allowing reuse of markers.
How to cite: M4786 KanMX::hisG-URA3-HisG Disruptor Converter was a gift from David Stillman (Addgene plasmid # 51690 ; http://n2t.net/addgene:51690 ; RRID:Addgene_51690)
