>Addgene plasmid #51690 | M4786 KanMX::hisG-URA3-HisG Disruptor Converter | addgene partial sequence | sequence record 81347 | SP6 5'-ATTTAGGTGACACTATAG-3'
ATCTGTTTAGCTTGCCTCGTCCCCGCCGGGTCACCCGGCCAGCGACATGGAGGCCCAGAATACCCTCCTT
GACAGTCTTGACGTGCGCAGCTCAGGGGCATGATGTGACTGTCGCCCGTACATTTAGCCCATACATCCCC
ATGTATAATCATTTGCATCCATACATTTTGATGGCCGCACGGCGCGAAGCAAAAATTACGGCTCCTCGCT
GCAGACCTGCGAGCAGGGAAACGCTCCCCTCACAGACGCGTTGAATTGTCCCCACGCCGCGCCCCTGTAG
AGAAATATAAAAGGTTAGGATTTGCCACTGAGGTTCTTCTTTCATATACTTCCTTTTAAAATCTTGCTAG
GATACAGTTCTCACATCACATCCGAACATAAACAACCATGGGTACCCGGGGATCCGGCCAGATCCGGCTG
TTCCAGTCAATCAGGGTATTGAAGCTCATGGTCTTTACTCCATCACAGGGTTCCGCCTTATCCGGCCTAC
AGAACCCAAAATATCAACGCATTACGTAGGCCTGATAAGCGCAGCGCCATCAGGCGTCAGATCACTCCAT
CATCTTCTCGATCGGCAGTACCAGAATCGAGCTGGCGCCAAGCGCTTTCAGTTTCTCCATGGTTTCCCAG
AACAACGTTTCGCTGCTGACCATGTGCATCGCCACGCGCTGTTGCTCGCCTGCCAGCGGCAGAATTGTCG
GCCTTTCGGCGCCTGGCAGCAGGGCGATAACCTCTTCCAGGCGTTCACTTGGCGCGTGCATCATGATGTA
TTTCGATTCGCGCGCCTGAATCACGCCCTGAATACGGGTCAGCAATTTATCGATCAGCTCTTGCTTGCTC
TGTGCCATCTCACCGTCGCGCTGAATCAGACAGGCTTTAGAGCGGTAGATAACTTCGACTTCACGCAGGC
CGTTAGCTTCAAGCGTCGCGCCGGTAGAGACCAAATCGCAGATAGCGTCGGCCAGCCCCGCGCGCGGCGC
GACTTCGACAGAACCATTTAACAGACACGATTTAAA
