>Addgene plasmid #51690 | M4786 KanMX::hisG-URA3-HisG Disruptor Converter | addgene partial sequence | sequence record 81460 | T7 5'-TAATACGACTCACTATAGGG-3'
ATCTGATATCATCGATGAATTCGAGCTCGTTTTCGACACTGGATGGCGGCGTTAGTATCGAATCGACAGC
AGTATAGCGACCAGCATTCACATACGATTGACGCATGATATTACTTTCTGCGCACTTAACTTCGCATCTG
GGCAGATGATGTCGAGGCGAAAAAAAATATAAATCACGCTAACATTTGATTAAAATAGAACAACTACAAT
ATAAAAAAACTATACAAATGACAAGTTCTTGAAAACAAGAATCTTTTTATTGTCAGTACTGATTAGGGGC
AGGGCATGCCTGCAGGTCGACGGTATCGATAAGCTTGATATCGAATTCAGATCTTCCAGTGGTGCATGAA
CGCATGAGAAAGCCCCCGGAAGATCATCTTCCGGGGGCTTTTTTTTTGGCGCGCGATACAGACCGGTTCA
GACAGGATAAAGAGGAACGCAGAATGTTAGACAACACCCGCTTACGCATAGCTATTCAGAAATCAGGCCG
TTTAAGCGATGATTCACGAGAATTGCTGGCCCGCTGCGGCATAAAAATTAATTTACACACTCAGCGCCTG
ATTGCGATGGCGGAAAACATGCCGATTGATATCCTGCGCGTGCGTGATGATGACATTCCGGGTCTGGTAA
TGGATGGCGTGGTCGATCTCGGTATTATCGGCGAAAACGTGCTGGAAGAAGAGCTACTCAACCGCCGCGC
ACAGGGCGAAGATCCACGCTATTTAACCCTGCGCCGTCTTGACTTCGGCGGCTGCCGTTTATCGCTGGCA
ACACCGGTTGACGAAGCCTGGGACGGCCCGGCCGCGCTGGACGGTAAACGTATCGCTACCTCATATCCGC
ACCTCCTCAAACGCTACCTCGACCAGAAAGGCGTCTCTTTTAAATCGTGTCTGTTAAATGGTTCTGTCGA
AGTCGCGCCGCGCGCGGGGCTGGCCGACGCTATCTGCGATTTGG
